>Addgene plasmid #238043 | ADEPT-pTarget-tetR | addgene full sequence | sequence record 471760 | Addgene NGS Result
TTGAGATCCTTTTTTTCTGCGCGTAATCTGCTGCTTGCAAACAAAAAAACCACCGCTACCAGCGGTGGTT
TGTTTGCCGGATCAAGAGCTACCAACTCTTTTTCCGAAGGTAACTGGCTTCAGCAGAGCGCAGATACCAA
ATACTGTCCTTCTAGTGTAGCCGTAGTTAGGCCACCACTTCAAGAACTCTGTAGCACCGCCTACATACCT
CGCTCTGCTAATCCTGTTACCAGTGGCTGCTGCCAGTGGCGATAAGTCGTGTCTTACCGGGTTGGACTCA
AGACGATAGTTACCGGATAAGGCGCAGCGGTCGGGCTGAACGGGGGGTTCGTGCACACAGCCCAGCTTGG
AGCGAACGACCTACACCGAACTGAGATACCTACAGCGTGAGCTATGAGAAAGCGCCACGCTTCCCGAAGG
GAGAAAGGCGGACAGGTATCCGGTAAGCGGCAGGGTCGGAACAGGAGAGCGCACGAGGGAGCTTCCAGGG
GGAAACGCCTGGTATCTTTATAGTCCTGTCGGGTTTCGCCACCTCTGACTTGAGCGTCGATTTTTGTGAT
GCTCGTCAGGGGGGCGGAGCCTGTGGAAAAACGCCAGCAACGCGGCCTTTTTACGGTTCCTGGCCTTTTG
CTGGCCTTTTGCTCACATGTTCTTTCCTGCGTTATCCCCTGATTCTGTGGATAACCGTATTACCGAGGTT
CACCTTAGCCATTAGAGATTACCTTTTTTGAACATAAAATAAAGTTAATTTCGAAACACTAAAATTCATA
ATGCAAACAGGGACGCACCGCTAGCAGCGCCCCTAGCGGTATCCTATAAAAAAACACACCGCGCCGCTAG
CAGCACCCCTAATATAAAATAATGTTTTTTATAAAAATAGTCAGTACCACCCCTACAAAACGGTGTCGGC
GCGTTGTTGTAGCCGCGCCGACACCGCTTTTTTAAATATCATAAAGAGAGTAAGAGAAACTAATTTTTCA
TAACACTCTATTTATAAAGAAAAATCAGCAAAAACTTGTTTTTGCATGGGGTGTGGTGCTTTTGGTGGTG
AGAACCACCAACCTGTTGAGCCTTTTTGTGGAGTGGGTTAAATTATTTACGAATAAAGTCACCAGAGGTG
GCCTTTGAGTGAGCTGATACCGCTCGCCGCAGCCGAACGACCGAGCGCAGCGAGTCAGTGAGCGAGGAAG
CCTGCAGTCTAGACTCGAGTAAGGATCCAGTTCACCGACAAACAACAGATAAAACGAAAGGCCCAGTCTT
TCGACTGAGCCTTTCGTTTTATTTGATGCCTGGCAGTTCCCTACTCTCGCATGGGGAGACCCCACACTAC
CATCGGCGCTACGGCGTTTCACTTCTGAGTTCGGCATGGGGTCAGGTGGGACCACCGCGCTACTGCCGCC
AGGCAAATTCTGTTTTATCAGACCGCTTCTGCGTTCTGATTTAATCTGTATCAGGCTGAAAATCTTCTCT
CATCCGCCAAAACAGCCAAGCTGGAGACCGTTTAAACTCAATGATGATGATGATGATGGTCGACGGCGCT
ATTCAGATCCTCTTCTGAGATGAGTTTTTGTTCGGGCCCAAGCTTCAAAAAAAGCACCGACTCGGTGCCA
CTTTTTCAAGTTGATAACGGACTAGCCTTATTTTAACTTGCTATTTCTAGCTCTAAAACCGTGATACGCC
TATTTTTATGGTCAGTGCGTCCTGCTGATGTGCTCAGTATCTCTATCACTGATAGGGATGTCAATCTCTA
TCACTGATAGGGAAGATCTTTAGAATTCCAGAAATCATCCTTAGCGAAAGCTAAGGATTTTTTTTATCTG
AAATTCTGCCTCGTGATACGCCTATTTTTATAGGTTAATGTCATGATAATAATGGTTTCTTAGACGTCAG
GGACGTCGGAATTGCCAGCTGGGGCGCCCTCTGGTAAGGTTGGGAAGCCCTGCAAAGTAAACTGGATGGC
TTTCTTGCCGCCAAGGATCTGATGGCGCAGGGGATCAAGATCTGATCAAGAGACAGGATGAGGATCGTTT
CGCATGATTGAACAAGATGGATTGCACGCAGGTTCTCCGGCCGCTTGGGTGGAGAGGCTATTCGGCTATG
ACTGGGCACAACAGACAATCGGCTGCTCTGATGCCGCCGTGTTCCGGCTGTCAGCGCAGGGGCGCCCGGT
TCTTTTTGTCAAGACCGACCTGTCCGGTGCCCTGAATGAACTGCAGGACGAGGCAGCGCGGCTATCGTGG
CTGGCCACGACGGGCGTTCCTTGCGCAGCTGTGCTCGACGTTGTCACTGAAGCGGGAAGGGACTGGCTGC
TATTGGGCGAAGTGCCGGGGCAGGATCTCCTGTCATCTCACCTTGCTCCTGCCGAGAAAGTATCCATCAT
GGCTGATGCAATGCGGCGGCTGCATACGCTTGATCCGGCTACCTGCCCATTCGACCACCAAGCGAAACAT
CGCATCGAGCGAGCACGTACTCGGATGGAAGCCGGTCTTGTCGATCAGGATGATCTGGACGAAGAGCATC
AGGGGCTCGCGCCAGCCGAACTGTTCGCCAGGCTCAAGGCGCGCATGCCCGACGGCGAGGATCTCGTCGT
GACCCATGGCGATGCCTGCTTGCCGAATATCATGGTGGAAAATGGCCGCTTTTCTGGATTCATCGACTGT
GGCCGGCTGGGTGTGGCGGACCGCTATCAGGACATAGCGTTGGCTACCCGTGATATTGCTGAAGAGCTTG
GCGGCGAATGGGCTGACCGCTTCCTCGTGCTTTACGGTATCGCCGCTCCCGATTCGCAGCGCATCGCCTT
CTATCGCCTTCTTGACGAGTTCTTCTGAGCGGGACTCTGGGGTTCGAGAGCTCGCTTGGACTCCTGTTGA
TAGATCCAGTAATGACCTCAGAACTCCATCTGGATTTGTTCAGAACGCTCGGTTGCCGCCGGGCGTTTTT
TATTGGTGAGAATCCAAGCACTAGTAACAACTTATATCCTGATTCTGTGGATAACCGTATTACCGCCTTT
GAGTGAGCTGATACCGCTCGCCGCAGCCGAACGCCCTAGGTCTAGGGCGGCGGATTTGTCCTACTCAGGA
GAGCGTTCACCGACAAACAACAGATAAAACGAAAGGCCCAGTCTTTCGACTGAGCCTTTCGTTTTATTTG
ATGCCTTAAGACCCACTTTCACATTTAAGTTGTTTTTCTAATCCGCATATGATCAATTCAAGGCCGAATA
AGAAGGCTGGCTCTGCACCTTGGTGATCAAATAATTCGATAGCTTGTCGTAATAATGGCGGCATACTATC
AGTAGTAGGTGTTTCCCTTTCTTCTTTAGCGACTTGATGCTCTTGATCTTCCAATACGCAACCTAAAGTA
AAATGCCCCACTGCGCTGAGTGCATATAATGCATTCTCTAGTGAAAAACCTTGTTGGCATAAAAAGGCTA
ATTGATTTTCGAGAGTTTCATACTGTTTTTCTGTAGGCCGTGTACCTAAATGTACTTTTGCTCCATCGCG
ATGACTTAGTAAAGCACATCTAAAACTTTTAGCGTTATTACGTAAAAAATCTTGCCAGCTTTCCCCTTCT
AAAGGGCAAAAGTGAGTATGGTGCCTATCTAACATCTCAATGGCTAAGGCGTCGAGCAAAGCCCGCTTAT
TTTTTACATGCCAATACAATGTAGGCTGCTCTACACCTAGCTTCTGGGCGAGTTTACGGGTTGTTAAACC
TTCGATTCCGACCTCATTAAGCAGCTCTAATGCGCTGTTAATCACTTTACTTTTATCTAAACGAGACATC
ATCTAGTATTTCTCCTCTTTACAGGCATTCTGTAAAAGGCGAGGCGGCATAACTATAGTGGTTTTCCACA
TATCAGGCGTGGATTTGATCTAGCGCAACAAATATTGACTAGCTAACCAGCTCATTTCAGAATATTTGCC
AGAACCGTTATGATGTCGGCGCAAAAAACATTATCCAGAACGGGAGTGCGTATGGGGCTGACTTCAGGTG
CTACCGTGGAGACGTATAAACGCAGAAAGGCCCACCCGAAGGTGAGCCAGTGTGACTCTAGTAGAGAGCG
TTCACCGACAAACAACAGATAAAACGAAAGGCCCAGTCTTTCGACTGAGCCTTTCGTTTTATTTGATGCC
TGGTCATTTGTACAGTTCATCCATACCATGCGTGATGCCCGCTGCGGTTACGAACTCCAGCAGAACCATA
TGATCGCGTTTCTCGTTCGGATCTTTAGACAGAACGCTTTGCGTGCTCAGATAGTGATTGTCTGGCAGCA
GAACAGGACCATCACCGATTGGAGTGTTTTGCTGGTAGTGATCAGCCAGCTGCACGCTGCCATCCTCCAC
GTTGTGGCGAATTTTAAAATTCGCTTTAATGCCATTTTTTTGTTTATCGGCGGTGATGTAAACATTGTGG
CTGTTAAAATTGTATTCCAGCTTATGGCCCAGGATATTGCCGTCCTCTTTAAAGTCAATGCCTTTCAGCT
CAATGCGGTTTACCAGGGTATCGCCTTCAAATTTCACTTCCGCACGCGTTTTGTACGTGCCGTCATCCTT
AAAGGAAATCGTGCGTTCCTGCACATAGCCTTCCGGCATGGCGGACTTGAAGAAGTCATGCTGCTTCATA
TGGTCCGGATAACGAGCAAAGCACTGAACACCATAAGTCAGCGTCGTTACCAGAGTCGGCCAAGGAACCG
GCAGTTTACCAGTAGTACAGATGAACTTCAGCGTCAGTTTACCATTAGTTGCGTCACCTTCACCCTCGCC
ACGCACGGAAAACTTATGACCGTTGACATCACCATCCAGTTCCACCAGAATAGGGACGACACCAGTGAAC
AGCTCTTCGCCTTTACGCATCTAGTATTTCTCCTCTTTACAGGCATTCTGTAAAAGGCGAGGCGGCATAA
CTATAGTGGTTTTCCACATATCAGGCGTGGATTTGATCTAGCGCAACAAATATTGACGCGTTGCGCAGTT
TTCGTTCCACTGAGCGTCAGACCCCGTAGAAAAGATCAAAGGATCTTC
Features (pLannotate 1.2.2; 18 found; start..end, strand, type, name):
      1..589     +  rep_origin     ori: high-copy-number ColE1/pMB1/pBR322/pUC origin of replication
    784..1074    -  oriT           oriT: origin of transfer for the bacterial F plasmid (Frost et al., 1994)
   1124..1191    +  rep_origin     RSF ori (fragment): Plasmids containing the RSF 1030 origin of replication can be propagated in E. coli cells that contain additional plasmids with compatible origins.
   1239..1285    -  terminator     rrnB T1 terminator: transcription terminator T1 from the E. coli rrnB gene
   1287..1402    -  ncRNA          5S rRNA: Accession: RF00001 - 5S ribosomal RNA
   1511..1528    -  CDS            capTEV™ (fragment): composite tag for in vivo biotinylation, TEV protease cleavage, and 6xHis tagging
   1594..1669    -  misc_RNA       gRNA scaffold: guide RNA scaffold for the Streptococcus pyogenes CRISPR/Cas9 system
   1690..1763    -  promoter       PLtetO-1 promoter: modified phage lambda PL promoter with tet operator sites (Lutz and Bujard, 1997)
   1781..1824    +  terminator     bacterial terminator: putative bacterial transcription terminator
   1874..2002    +  CDS            tnpA (fragment): TN5P_ECOLX - Also known as tnp. Experimental evidence at protein level: Swiss-Prot protein existence level 1. Mediates transposition of transposon Tn5 by a 'cut and paste' mechanism. First, the monomeric transposase binds the 19 bp inverted DNA repeats flanking the transposon. Then, dimerization of the DNA- bound transposase creates a synaptic DNA complex. After nicking of the first DNA strand, excision of the transposon proceeds through a series of intermediates. The transposase then mediates the insertion of the transposon at a new site by strand transfer. The activity of the wild- type tran
   2034..2825    +  CDS            neo: KKA2_KLEPN - Also known as kan, nptII. Experimental evidence at protein level: Swiss-Prot protein existence level 1. Resistance to kanamycin, neomycin, paromomycin, ribostamycin, butirosin and gentamicin B. From Klebsiella pneumoniae.
   2859..2953    +  terminator     lambda t0 terminator: transcription terminator from phage lambda
   2978..3043    +  rep_origin     RSF ori (fragment): Plasmids containing the RSF 1030 origin of replication can be propagated in E. coli cells that contain additional plasmids with compatible origins.
   3064..3150    -  terminator     rrnB T1 terminator: Escherichia coli rrnB; transcription terminator T1 from the E. coli rrnB gene
   3156..3782    -  CDS            TetR: tetracycline repressor TetR; tetR; TetR binds to the tetracycline operator tetO to inhibit transcription. This inhibition can be relieved by adding tetracycline or doxycycline.
   4011..4038    -  terminator     T7Te terminator: phage T7 early transcription terminator
   4054..4125    -  terminator     rrnB T1 terminator: transcription terminator T1 from the E. coli rrnB gene
   4137..4850    -  CDS            superfolder GFP: GFP variant that folds robustly even when fused to poorly folded proteins (Pédelacq et al., 2006)
