[The description below was written by a language model from this plasmid's Addgene catalogue record and pLannotate feature annotations shown in this document.]
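Description:
ADEPT-pTarget-tetR is a 5,018-nt synthetic-biology plasmid for use in bacteria, built by Gibson cloning on the ADEPT-pTarget backbone. It replicates from a high-copy ColE1/pUC-type origin and is selected with kanamycin through the neo (nptII) gene, which is followed by a lambda t0 terminator. A short Tn5 transposase fragment upstream of neo is probably a remnant of the cassette's source. Two short matches to the RSF1030 origin are also annotated, but these are fragments rather than a functional second replicon. The plasmid carries the F-plasmid oriT, so it can be mobilised by conjugation from a donor that supplies the F transfer machinery. This fits the associated work on programmable gene transfer between cells in a population.

The payload has three parts. A Streptococcus pyogenes Cas9 guide RNA scaffold sits downstream of the PLtetO-1 promoter and is followed by rrnB-derived terminator sequence; the record does not say what the spacer targets. A TetR coding sequence with its own rrnB T1 terminator supplies the repressor that binds the tet operators in PLtetO-1, so guide expression should be held off until a tetracycline-class inducer is added. The promoter driving TetR is not annotated. The third part is a 714-bp superfolder GFP reporter, closed by rrnB T1 and T7Te terminators.

The catalogue lists the sfGFP promoter as ttrB and gives the purpose as tetrathionate sensing, describing the plasmid as a modified ADEPT-pCas9. No ttrB promoter, Cas9 gene or tetrathionate sensor genes appear in the feature table. The stated purpose also fits poorly with the plasmid's name and its TetR-regulated guide cassette, so that description should be treated with caution.
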