Addgene plasmid #238043: ADEPT-pTarget-tetR
Purpose: Modified ADEPT-pCas9 with sfGFP under TtrB promoter for tetrathionate (TTR) sensing.
Depositing lab: Lingchong You. Depositing organization: Duke University. Publication: Population-level amplification of gene regulation by programmable gene transfer. Son HI, Hamrick GS, Shende AR, Kim K, Yang K, Huang TJ, You L. Nat Chem Biol. 2025 Jan 8. doi: 10.1038/s41589-024-01817-9. PubMed 39779901.
Backbone
  Vector backbone: ADEPT-pTarget
  Backbone size w/o insert (bp): 4304
  Vector type: Synthetic Biology
Growth in bacteria
  Bacterial resistance: Kanamycin, 50 μg/mL
  Growth temperature: 37°C
  Growth strain: DH5alpha
  Copy number: High Copy
Gene/Insert
  Gene/Insert name: sfGFP
  gRNA/shRNA sequence: guuuuagagcuagaaauagcaaguuaaaauaaggcuaguccguuaucaacuugaaaaaguggcaccgagucggugc
  Species: Synthetic
  Insert size (bp): 714
  Promoter: ttrB
  Cloning method: Gibson Cloning
Terms and licenses: Academic/Nonprofit Terms; Industry Terms: Not Available to Industry
How to cite: ADEPT-pTarget-tetR was a gift from Lingchong You (Addgene plasmid # 238043 ; http://n2t.net/addgene:238043 ; RRID:Addgene_238043)
